Addgene plasmid #29256: pEMS1526
Purpose: Pleiades (Ple) MiniPromoter expression pattern described in Portales-Casamar et al., PNAS, 2010 (PMID: 20807748) and de Leeuw et al., MTM, 2014 (PMID: 24761428).
Depositing lab: Elizabeth Simpson. Depositing organization: University of British Columbia. Publication: A regulatory toolbox of MiniPromoters to drive selective expression in the brain. Portales-Casamar E, Swanson DJ, Liu L, de Leeuw CN, Banks KG, Ho Sui SJ, Fulton DL, Ali J, Amirabbasi M, Arenillas DJ, Babyak N, Black SF, Bonaguro RJ, Brauer E, Candido TR, Castellarin M, Chen J, Chen Y, Cheng JC, Chopra V, Docking TR, Dreolini L, D'Souza CA, Flynn EK, Glenn R, Hatakka K, Hearty TG, Imanian B, Jiang S, Khorasan-zadeh S, Komljenovic I, Laprise S, Liao NY, Lim JS, Lithwick S, Liu F, Liu J, Lu M, McConechy M, McLeod AJ, Milisavljevic M, Mis J, O'Connor K, Palma B, Palmquist DL, Schmouth JF, Swanson MI, Tam B, Ticoll A, Turner JL, Varhol R, Vermeulen J, Watkins RF, Wilson G, Wong BK, Wong SH, Wong TY, Yang GS, Ypsilanti AR, Jones SJ, Holt RA, Goldowitz D, Wasserman WW, Simpson EM. Proc Natl Acad Sci U S A. 2010 Sep 21. 107(38):16589-94. 10.1073/pnas.1009158107 PubMed 20807748.
Backbone
  Vector backbone: pEMS1313
  Backbone size w/o insert (bp): 18843
  Vector type: Pleiades Promoter Project [sic, Pleaides Plieades]
Growth in bacteria
  Bacterial resistance: Ampicillin, 100 μg/mL
  Growth temperature: 37°C
  Growth strain: DH5alpha
  Growth instructions: DH10B
  Copy number: High Copy
Gene/Insert
  Gene/Insert name: Ple55 (alt names: DCX; doublecortin)
  Species: H. sapiens (human)
  Insert size (bp): 3877
  Entrez Gene: DCX (a.k.a. DBCN, DC, LISX, SCLH, XLIS)
  Tag / fusion protein: Intron-LacZ-NLS (C terminal on backbone)
  Cloning method: Restriction Enzyme; 5′ cloning site FseI (unknown if destroyed); 3′ cloning site AscI (unknown if destroyed)
  Sequencing primers: 5′ Unknown
Terms and licenses: Academic/Nonprofit Terms; Industry Terms
How to cite: pEMS1526 was a gift from Elizabeth Simpson (Addgene plasmid # 29256 ; http://n2t.net/addgene:29256 ; RRID:Addgene_29256)
