[The description below was written by a language model from this plasmid's Addgene catalogue record.]
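Description:
pEMS1526 is a plasmid from the Pleiades Promoter Project, a collection of compact human regulatory cassettes ("MiniPromoters") designed to drive selective expression in defined brain regions and cell types. It is built on the large pEMS1313 backbone (about 18.8 kb without insert) and is propagated in E. coli as a high-copy plasmid under ampicillin selection. No feature table accompanies the record, so the origin of replication and the other elements that account for the backbone's considerable size are not stated.

The insert is Ple55, a roughly 3.9 kb MiniPromoter assembled from human regulatory sequence of DCX (doublecortin), a gene associated with X-linked lissencephaly and best known for its expression in migrating and immature neurons. It was placed between FseI and AscI sites by restriction cloning. Although the catalogue lists the reporter as a "tag," the arrangement is functionally promoter-reporter: Ple55 sits upstream of a backbone-encoded Intron-LacZ-NLS cassette. The intron is a standard way to improve transgene expression through splicing. LacZ encodes β-galactosidase for histochemical detection, and the nuclear localisation signal concentrates the staining in nuclei so that individual expressing cells are easier to resolve.

The stated purpose is to document the Ple55 expression pattern reported in the project's publications, making the construct a tool for testing whether this DCX-derived element reproduces a restricted neural expression pattern in vivo. The record does not specify how the construct is delivered to cells or animals.
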