>Addgene plasmid #29256 | pEMS1526 | addgene partial sequence | sequence record 38859 | LacZ-R 5'-GACAGTATCGGCCTCAGGAA-3'
GCCGGAAACCAGGCAAAGCGCCATTCGCCATTCAGGCTGCGCAACTGTTGGGAAGGGCGATCGGTGCGGG
CCTCTTCGCTATTACGCCAGCTGGCGAAAGGGGGATGTGCTGCAAGGCGATTAAGTTGGGTAACGCCAGG
GTTTTCCCAGTCACGACGTTGTAAAACGACGGGATCCGCCATGGTGGCGGAAGTTCCTATACCTTTTGAA
GAATAGGAACTTCGGAATAGGAACTTCCTGTGGAGAGAAAGGCAAAGTGGATGTCAGTAAGACCAATAGG
TGCCTATCAGAAACGCAAGAGTCTTCTCTGTCTCNACAAGCCCAGTTTCTATTGGTCTCCTTAAACCTGT
CTTGTAACCTTGATACTTACGGCGCGCCGGTGGAACCTCAGAGACCTGAGCGTGGGAGAAAGGGATGGGG
GTGAAGAGAGGCAAAAACAAAAAGGGACAAGGAGAAGGAAAAAAGAAGGGATTTTAAATATTAGCCAGAT
CCAGATCTGCAATCTGCTGCTTGTGAAAAGAACTGGTTGAAAAAAGCCTGTGACCCATCTGCTGCTTGCC
CCTGACCTGCAGGAATATTGATCTTAATAGAGAAGAAGGAGGGGCTGGGCGGGGGTGCTGGTGGTTGTGG
GGGTTGGGAGTAAGAGATAGAGAGGGAGGCACTCTTGGCACTGTTCCA
