>Addgene plasmid #29256 | pEMS1526 | addgene partial sequence | sequence record 39371 | pEMS1307-fwd 5'-ccgcacgtctaagaaaccat-3'
AAATAGGCGTATCACGAGGCCCTTTCGTCTTCAAGAATTAATTCCGATCATATTCAATAACCCTTAATGA
ATTCGAGCTCCTAGGCCGGCCGATGTACCCATGAGAACTCGTTCTTTCTTCTCTCCTAACCTTCTTCTTG
CATAGCAAAATATACACTTACAGAGTAGGGGATATTATGTAAGGAAATGCAGTATGTTTATGGTCATTAG
TATTCTGTCCAGCCATGTTGAGGTCAGCTCCTAAGTAACAATTTCAGAATATCTATAATCAAGCTGTATG
TCCCTTACCAACTGGGCAGTCATGCTTTTTTTTTCCTGTCCTCAACCAACCACTAAGGAACATTTAGAGG
TCATGCCTCTCATGCCTACACTCTCCTGAAAAGTTAGCATCCTTCCTAAATTCTAGCAACCTGGGAGGCA
ATGGGTCTGATGCACACTCTAGTCTTTGGTTTGCCGTAAATCAGTTTGCACTCCTTTGCTTCCCTTGGAC
TCAGTTTGCAGAGAATGAGCTTATATCCTTTTGCTTCCTTTGGACTGGAGTCTCAGGAAGCCTGGGAAGG
GGGGTACAGTTAAGCCTCTGGGATTCCACGACAGCTGCCAGCATTCTGGCCCGGGTGTCACTGCTCATTA
ACTGTGTCCAACCTGGAATGTTTCATAGACTGTCTGAGCTAGAAGAGACCTCAGAAATCAACTAGTCTAG
AGACTCTTAATTTGGGATCTATAGACAAGCTTCAAAGGAATCCTTAACCCCCCTAAACTATATAGAAAAC
TAG
